>Addgene plasmid #131347 | pMSCV-IRES-GFP-MyD88-NpLxIS | addgene full sequence | sequence record 257020 | Addgene NGS Result
AATGAAAGACCCCACCTGTAGGTTTGGCAAGCTAGCTTAAGTAACGCCATTTTGCAAGGCATGGAAAATA
CATAACTGAGAATAGAGAAGTTCAGATCAAGGTTAGGAACAGAGAGACAGCAGAATATGGGCCAAACAGG
ATATCTGTGGTAAGCAGTTCCTGCCCCGGCTCAGGGCCAAGAACAGATGGTCCCCAGATGCGGTCCCGCC
CTCAGCAGTTTCTAGAGAACCATCAGATGTTTCCAGGGTGCCCCAAGGACCTGAAATGACCCTGTGCCTT
ATTTGAACTAACCAATCAGTTCGCTTCTCGCTTCTGTTCGCGCGCTTCTGCTCCCCGAGCTCAATAAAAG
AGCCCACAACCCCTCACTCGGCGCGCCAGTCCTCCGATAGACTGCGTCGCCCGGGTACCCGTATTCCCAA
TAAAGCCTCTTGCTGTTTGCATCCGAATCGTGGACTCGCTGATCCTTGGGAGGGTCTCCTCAGATTGATT
GACTGCCCACCTCGGGGGTCTTTCATTTGGAGGTTCCACCGAGATTTGGAGACCCCTGCCCAGGGACCAC
CGACCCCCCCGCCGGGAGGTAAGCTGGCCAGCGGTCGTTTCGTGTCTGTCTCTGTCTTTGTGCGTGTTTG
TGCCGGCATCTAATGTTTGCGCCTGCGTCTGTACTAGTTAGCTAACTAGCTCTGTATCTGGCGGACCCGT
GGTGGAACTGACGAGTTCTGAACACCCGGCCGCAACCCTGGGAGACGTCCCAGGGACTTTGGGGGCCGTT
TTTGTGGCCCGACCTGAGGAAGGGAGTCGATGTGGAATCCGACCCCGTCAGGATATGTGGTTCTGGTAGG
AGACGAGAACCTAAAACAGTTCCCGCCTCCGTCTGAATTTTTGCTTTCGGTTTGGAACCGAAGCCGCGCG
TCTTGTCTGCTGCAGCGCTGCAGCATCGTTCTGTGTTGTCTCTGTCTGACTGTGTTTCTGTATTTGTCTG
AAAATTAGGGCCAGACTGTTACCACTCCCTTAAGTTTGACCTTAGGTCACTGGAAAGATGTCGAGCGGAT
CGCTCACAACCAGTCGGTAGATGTCAAGAAGAGACGTTGGGTTACCTTCTGCTCTGCAGAATGGCCAACC
TTTAACGTCGGATGGCCGCGAGACGGCACCTTTAACCGAGACCTCATCACCCAGGTTAAGATCAAGGTCT
TTTCACCTGGCCCGCATGGACACCCAGACCAGGTCCCCTACATCGTGACCTGGGAAGCCTTGGCTTTTGA
CCCCCCTCCCTGGGTCAAGCCCTTTGTACACCCTAAGCCTCCGCCTCCTCTTCCTCCATCCGCCCCGTCT
CTCCCCCTTGAACCTCCTCGTTCGACCCCGCCTCGATCCTCCCTTTATCCAGCCCTCACTCCTTCTCTAG
GCGCCGGAATTAGATCTGCCGCCACCATGGTTACTATGAACGCACCTATGACATCTGTGGCCCCTCCCCC
TTCCGTTCTTAGTCAGGAACCCCGCCTTTTGATAAGTGGCATGGACCAACCACTCCCTCTGAGGACAGAC
CTTATTGTGACTATGAATGCCCCCATGACCTCTGTAGCCCCACCACCAAGCGTACTTAGTCAAGAGCCAA
GACTCCTGATATCTGGTATGGACCAACCACTGCCACTCAGAACTGATCTGATTAGCGCTGGGGACCCTCG
AGTAGGTTCCGGCAGCTTGGATAGTTTTATGTTTTCTATCCCACTTGTTGCCCTTAATGTGGGCGTAAGG
CGCAGGCTGAGTCTGTTTTTGAACCCAAGGACCCCAGTCGCTGCAGACTGGACCCTCCTCGCAGAGGAGA
TGGGATTTGAGTACCTTGAAATACGAGAGTTGGAAACTAGACCAGATCCAACTAGATCCCTGCTTGACGC
TTGGCAGGGGCGGAGCGGGGCTTCTGTTGGTAGGCTCCTCGAACTCTTGGCACTCCTCGATCGAGAAGAC
ATACTCAAGGAATTGAAATCAAGGATAGAGGAGGACTGCCAGAAGTATCTCGGTAAGCAACAGAATCAAG
AGAGCGAGAAACCTCTTCAAGTTGCTAGGGTGGAAAGCTCTGTACCACAAACTAAAGAACTGGGTGGAAT
CACAACTTTGGACGATCCCCTTGGCCAGACTCCTGAACTGTTCGATGCTTTCATTTGTTATTGTCCCAAT
GACATTGAATTTGTGCAGGAGATGATCCGCCAGCTGGAGCAGACAGATTATAGGCTGAAGCTCTGCGTCA
GTGACAGAGACGTTTTGCCTGGGACATGTGTATGGTCTATAGCCAGTGAACTGATTGAAAAACGATGCAG
AAGAATGGTAGTAGTCGTATCAGATGACTACCTGCAGAGCAAGGAGTGTGACTTCCAAACCAAATTCGCC
CTTTCATTGTCCCCCGGTGTCCAGCAAAAGAGACTGATCCCAATTAAGTATAAGGCCATGAAGAAAGATT
TTCCCAGTATACTTCGCTTCATCACAATCTGCGATTATACTAACCCCTGTACTAAATCTTGGTTCTGGAC
CAGATTGGCAAAGGCCCTCAGCTTGCCTTGAGCGGCCGCGTTTAAACGTCGACGGTATCGATAAGCTTGA
TATCGAATTCCGCCCCCCCCCCTAACGTTACTGGCCGAAGCCGCTTGGAATAAGGCCGGTGTGCGTTTGT
CTATATGTTATTTTCCACCATATTGCCGTCTTTTGGCAATGTGAGGGCCCGGAAACCTGGCCCTGTCTTC
TTGACGAGCATTCCTAGGGGTCTTTCCCCTCTCGCCAAAGGAATGCAAGGTCTGTTGAATGTCGTGAAGG
AAGCAGTTCCTCTGGAAGCTTCTTGAAGACAAACAACGTCTGTAGCGACCCTTTGCAGGCAGCGGAACCC
CCCACCTGGCGACAGGTGCCTCTGCGGCCAAAAGCCACGTGTATAAGATACACCTGCAAAGGCGGCACAA
CCCCAGTGCCACGTTGTGAGTTGGATAGTTGTGGAAAGAGTCAAATGGCTCTCCTCAAGCGTATTCAACA
AGGGGCTGAAGGATGCCCAGAAGGTACCCCATTGTATGGGATCTGATCTGGGGCCTCGGTGCACATGCTT
TACATGTGTTTAGTCGAGGTTAAAAAAACGTCTAGGCCCCCCGAACCACGGGGACGTGGTTTTCCTTTGA
AAAACACGATGATAATATGGCCACAACCATGGTGAGCAAGGGCGAGGAGCTGTTCACCGGGGTGGTGCCC
ATCCTGGTCGAGCTGGACGGCGACGTAAACGGCCACAAGTTCAGCGTGTCTGGCGAGGGCGAGGGCGATG
CCACCTACGGCAAGCTGACCCTGAAGTTCATCTGCACCACCGGCAAGCTGCCCGTGCCCTGGCCCACCCT
CGTGACCACCCTGACCTACGGCGTGCAGTGCTTCAGCCGCTACCCCGACCACATGAAGCAGCACGACTTC
TTCAAGTCCGCCATGCCCGAAGGCTACGTCCAGGAGCGCACCATCTTCTTCAAGGACGACGGCAACTACA
AGACCCGCGCCGAGGTGAAGTTCGAGGGCGACACCCTGGTGAACCGCATCGAGCTGAAGGGCATCGACTT
CAAGGAGGACGGCAACATCCTGGGGCACAAGCTGGAGTACAACTACAACAGCCACAACGTCTATATCATG
GCCGACAAGCAGAAGAACGGCATCAAGGCGAACTTCAAGATCCGCCACAACATCGAGGACGGCAGCGTGC
AGCTCGCCGACCACTACCAGCAGAACACCCCCATCGGCGACGGCCCCGTGCTGCTGCCCGACAACCACTA
CCTGAGCACCCAGTCCGCCCTGAGCAAAGACCCCAACGAGAAGCGCGATCACATGGTCCTGCTGGAGTTC
GTGACCGCCGCCGGGATCACTCTCGGCATGGACGAGCTGTACAAGTAATGAATTAATTAAGAATTCGATA
AAATAAAAGATTTTATTTAGTCTCCAGAAAAAGGGGGGAATGAAAGACCCCACCTGTAGGTTTGGCAAGC
TAGCTTAAGTAACGCCATTTTGCAAGGCATGGAAAATACATAACTGAGAATAGAGAAGTTCAGATCAAGG
TTAGGAACAGAGAGACAGCAGAATATGGGCCAAACAGGATATCTGTGGTAAGCAGTTCCTGCCCCGGCTC
AGGGCCAAGAACAGATGGTCCCCAGATGCGGTCCCGCCCTCAGCAGTTTCTAGAGAACCATCAGATGTTT
CCAGGGTGCCCCAAGGACCTGAAATGACCCTGTGCCTTATTTGAACTAACCAATCAGTTCGCTTCTCGCT
TCTGTTCGCGCGCTTCTGCTCCCCGAGCTCAATAAAAGAGCCCACAACCCCTCACTCGGCGCGCCAGTCC
TCCGATAGACTGCGTCGCCCGGGTACCCGTGTATCCAATAAACCCTCTTGCAGTTGCATCCGACTTGTGG
TCTCGCTGTTCCTTGGGAGGGTCTCCTCTGAGTGATTGACTACCCGTCAGCGGGGGTCTTTCATGGGTAA
CAGTTTCTTGAAGTTGGAGAACAACATTCTGAGGGTAGGAGTCGAATATTAAGTAATCCTGACTCAATTA
GCCACTGTTTTGAATCCACATACTCCAATACTCCTGAAATAGTTCATTATGGACAGCGCAGAAAGAGCTG
GGGAGAATTGTGAAATTGTTATCCGCTCACAATTCCACACAACATACGAGCCGGAAGCATAAAGTGTAAA
GCCTGGGGTGCCTAATGAGTGAGCTAACTCACATTAATTGCGTTGCGCTCACTGCCCGCTTTCCAGTCGG
GAAACCTGTCGTGCCAGCTGCATTAATGAATCGGCCAACGCGCGGGGAGAGGCGGTTTGCGTATTGGGCG
CTCTTCCGCTTCCTCGCTCACTGACTCGCTGCGCTCGGTCGTTCGGCTGCGGCGAGCGGTATCAGCTCAC
TCAAAGGCGGTAATACGGTTATCCACAGAATCAGGGGATAACGCAGGAAAGAACATGTGAGCAAAAGGCC
AGCAAAAGGCCAGGAACCGTAAAAAGGCCGCGTTGCTGGCGTTTTTCCATAGGCTCCGCCCCCCTGACGA
GCATCACAAAAATCGACGCTCAAGTCAGAGGTGGCGAAACCCGACAGGACTATAAAGATACCAGGCGTTT
CCCCCTGGAAGCTCCCTCGTGCGCTCTCCTGTTCCGACCCTGCCGCTTACCGGATACCTGTCCGCCTTTC
TCCCTTCGGGAAGCGTGGCGCTTTCTCATAGCTCACGCTGTAGGTATCTCAGTTCGGTGTAGGTCGTTCG
CTCCAAGCTGGGCTGTGTGCACGAACCCCCCGTTCAGCCCGACCGCTGCGCCTTATCCGGTAACTATCGT
CTTGAGTCCAACCCGGTAAGACACGACTTATCGCCACTGGCAGCAGCCACTGGTAACAGGATTAGCAGAG
CGAGGTATGTAGGCGGTGCTACAGAGTTCTTGAAGTGGTGGCCTAACTACGGCTACACTAGAAGAACAGT
ATTTGGTATCTGCGCTCTGCTGAAGCCAGTTACCTTCGGAAAAAGAGTTGGTAGCTCTTGATCCGGCAAA
CAAACCACCGCTGGTAGCGGTGGTTTTTTTGTTTGCAAGCAGCAGATTACGCGCAGAAAAAAAGGATCTC
AAGAAGATCCTTTGATCTTTTCTACGGGGTCTGACGCTCAGTGGAACGAAAACTCACGTTAAGGGATTTT
GGTCATGAGATTATCAAAAAGGATCTTCACCTAGATCCTTTTAAATTAAAAATGAAGTTTTAAATCAATC
TAAAGTATATATGAGTAAACTTGGTCTGACAGTTACCAATGCTTAATCAGTGAGGCACCTATCTCAGCGA
TCTGTCTATTTCGTTCATCCATAGTTGCCTGACTCCCCGTCGTGTAGATAACTACGATACGGGAGGGCTT
ACCATCTGGCCCCAGTGCTGCAATGATACCGCGAGACCCACGCTCACCGGCTCCAGATTTATCAGCAATA
AACCAGCCAGCCGGAAGGGCCGAGCGCAGAAGTGGTCCTGCAACTTTATCCGCCTCCATCCAGTCTATTA
ATTGTTGCCGGGAAGCTAGAGTAAGTAGTTCGCCAGTTAATAGTTTGCGCAACGTTGTTGCCATTGCTAC
AGGCATCGTGGTGTCACGCTCGTCGTTTGGTATGGCTTCATTCAGCTCCGGTTCCCAACGATCAAGGCGA
GTTACATGATCCCCCATGTTGTGCAAAAAAGCGGTTAGCTCCTTCGGTCCTCCGATCGTTGTCAGAAGTA
AGTTGGCCGCAGTGTTATCACTCATGGTTATGGCAGCACTGCATAATTCTCTTACTGTCATGCCATCCGT
AAGATGCTTTTCTGTGACTGGTGAGTACTCAACCAAGTCATTCTGAGAATAGTGTATGCGGCGACCGAGT
TGCTCTTGCCCGGCGTCAATACGGGATAATACCGCGCCACATAGCAGAACTTTAAAAGTGCTCATCATTG
GAAAACGTTCTTCGGGGCGAAAACTCTCAAGGATCTTACCGCTGTTGAGATCCAGTTCGATGTAACCCAC
TCGTGCACCCAACTGATCTTCAGCATCTTTTACTTTCACCAGCGTTTCTGGGTGAGCAAAAACAGGAAGG
CAAAATGCCGCAAAAAAGGGAATAAGGGCGACACGGAAATGTTGAATACTCATACTCTTCCTTTTTCAAT
ATTATTGAAGCATTTATCAGGGTTATTGTCTCATGAGCGGATACATATTTGAATGTATTTAGAAAAATAA
ACAAATAGGGGTTCCGCGCACATTTCCCCGAAAAGTGCCACCTGACGTCTAAGAAACCATTATTATCATG
ACATTAACCTATAAAAATAGGCGTATCACGAGGCCCTTTCGTCTCGCGCGTTTCGGTGATGACGGTGAAA
ACCTCTGACACATGCAGCTCCCGGAGACGGTCACAGCTTGTCTGTAAGCGGATGCCGGGAGCAGACAAGC
CCGTCAGGGCGCGTCAGCGGGTGTTGGCGGGTGTCGGGGCTGGCTTAACTATGCGGCATCAGAGCAGATT
GTACTGAGAGTGCACCATATGCGGTGTGAAATACCGCACAGATGCGTAAGGAGAAAATACCGCATCAGGC
GCCATTCGCCATTCAGGCTGCGCAACTGTTGGGAAGGGCGATCGGTGCGGGCCTCTTCGCTATTACGCCA
GCTGGCGAAAGGGGGATGTGCTGCAAGGCGATTAAGTTGGGTAACGCCAGGGTTTTCCCAGTCACGACGT
TGTAAAACGACGGCGCAAGGAATGGTGCATGCAAGGAGATGGCGCCCAACAGTCCCCCGGCCACGGGGCC
TGCCACCATACCCACGCCGAAACAAGCGCTCATGAGCCCGAAGTGGCGAGCCCGATCTTCCCCATCGGTG
ATGTCGGCGATATAGGCGCCAGCAACCGCACCTGTGGCGCCGGTGATGCCGGCCACGATGCGTCCGGCGT
AGAGGCGATTAGTCCAATTTGTTAAAGACAGGATATCAGTGGTCCAGGCTCTAGTTTTGACTCAACAATA
TCACCAGCTGAAGCCTATAGAGTACGAGCCATAGATAAAATAAAAGATTTTATTTAGTCTCCAGAAAAAG
GGGGG
Features (pLannotate 1.2.2; 21 found; start..end, strand, type, name):
      1..517     +  LTR            5' LTR: 5' long terminal repeat from murine embryonic stem cell virus
    581..922     +  misc_feature   MESV Ψ: packaging signal of murine embryonic stem cell virus
    989..1405    +  CDS            gag (truncated): truncated Moloney murine leukemia virus (MMLV) gag gene lacking the start codon
   1430..1546    +  CDS            Sting1 (fragment): STING_MOUSE - Also known as Eris From Mus musculus (Mouse).
   1664..2548    +  CDS            Myd88: MYD88_MOUSE - Experimental evidence at protein level: Swiss-Prot protein existence level 1. [Isoform 2]: Defective in its ability to induce IRAK phosphorylation and NF-kappa-B activation and can function as a negative regulator of activation by IL-1 or lipopolysaccharide (LPS). From Mus musculus (Mouse).
   2568..2601    -  misc_feature   MCS (fragment): pBluescript multiple cloning site
   2703..3165    +  misc_feature   IRES: internal ribosome entry site (IRES) of the encephalomyocarditis virus (EMCV)
   3179..3898    +  CDS            EGFP: the original enhanced GFP (Yang et al., 1996) mammalian codon-optimized
   3960..4474    +  LTR            3' LTR: 3' long terminal repeat from murine embryonic stem cell virus
   4636..4652    -  protein_bind   lac operator: The lac repressor binds to the lac operator to inhibit transcription in E. coli. This inhibition can be relieved by adding lactose or isopropyl-β-D-thiogalactopyranoside (IPTG). lac repressor encoded by lacI
   4660..4690    -  promoter       lac promoter: promoter for the E. coli lac operon
   4705..4726    -  protein_bind   CAP binding site: CAP binding activates transcription in the presence of cAMP. E. coli catabolite activator protein
   4739..4831    -  CDS            lacI (fragment): lac repressor; lacI; The lac repressor binds to the lac operator to inhibit transcription in E. coli. This inhibition can be relieved by adding lactose or isopropyl-β-D-thiogalactopyranoside (IPTG).
   5014..5602    -  rep_origin     ori: high-copy-number ColE1/pMB1/pBR322/pUC origin of replication
   5773..6633    -  CDS            AmpR: β-lactamase; bla; confers resistance to ampicillin, carbenicillin, and related antibiotics
   6634..6738    -  promoter       AmpR promoter: bla
   6833..6868    +  CDS            rop (fragment): Rop protein, which maintains plasmids at low copy number; rop
   6970..7069    +  misc_feature   bom (fragment): basis of mobility region from pBR322
   7075..7224    -  CDS            lacZα (fragment): LacZα fragment of β-galactosidase; lacZ fragment
   7224..7425    -  CDS            TcR (fragment): tetracycline efflux protein; tet; confers resistance to tetracycline
   7426..7524    +  CDS            env (fragment): murine leukemia virus gPr80 envelope polyprotein precursor; env; proteolytically cleaved into gp70SU and p15TM subunits
