[The description below was written by a language model from this plasmid's Addgene catalogue record and pLannotate feature annotations shown in this document.]
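Description:
pMSCV-IRES-GFP-MyD88-NpLxIS is a 7,565 nt gammaretroviral expression plasmid built on the pMSCV-IRES-GFP backbone and intended for gene delivery into mammalian cells. It is propagated in E. coli through a high-copy ColE1/pUC-type origin and selected with ampicillin via the β-lactamase gene and its native promoter. The remaining bacterial annotations (fragments of lacI, lacZα, rop, bom and the tetracycline resistance gene, plus a lac promoter/operator) are non-functional remnants of earlier cloning vectors.

The retroviral cassette is flanked by 5′ and 3′ long terminal repeats from murine embryonic stem cell virus. The 5′ LTR serves as the promoter, and it is followed by the Ψ packaging signal and a truncated, start-codon-less gag segment that together promote encapsidation of the transcript when gag, pol and env are supplied in trans by packaging cells. Downstream lies the insert, a short fragment of mouse STING placed ahead of the mouse Myd88 coding sequence. According to the catalogue entry, this represents two copies of the STING pLxIS motif fused to the N-terminus of MyD88. The feature table annotates only a single STING-derived segment, with an unannotated gap before Myd88, so it does not resolve how the two copies are arranged. An EMCV IRES then drives cap-independent translation of EGFP from the same LTR transcript, so green fluorescence marks transduced cells expressing the fusion.

The pLxIS motif is known as the phosphorylation-dependent docking site through which adaptors such as STING recruit IRF3. Grafting it onto MyD88 fits the associated study's theme of programmable signalling from innate immune signalling organelles. The cloning sites used are not recorded.
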