Addgene plasmid #131347: pMSCV-IRES-GFP-MyD88-NpLxIS
Purpose: Expresses MyD88 with 2 copies of pLxIS motif from STING fused to its N-ternimus
Depositing lab: Jonathan Kagan. Depositing organization: Boston Children's Hospital. Publication: Innate Immune Signaling Organelles Display Natural and Programmable Signaling Flexibility. Tan Y, Kagan JC. Cell. 2019 Apr 4;177(2):384-398.e11. doi: 10.1016/j.cell.2019.01.039. Epub 2019 Mar 7. PubMed 30853218.
Backbone
  Vector backbone: pMSCV-IRES-GFP
  Vector type: Mammalian Expression, Retroviral
Growth in bacteria
  Bacterial resistance: Ampicillin, 100 μg/mL
  Growth temperature: 37°C
  Growth strain: NEB Stable
  Copy number: Unknown
Gene/Insert
  Gene/Insert name: MyD88-NpLxIS
  Species: M. musculus (mouse)
  Entrez Gene: Myd88
  Cloning method: Restriction Enzyme; 5′ cloning site Unknown (unknown if destroyed); 3′ cloning site Unknown (unknown if destroyed)
Terms and licenses: Academic/Nonprofit Terms; Industry Terms: Not Available to Industry
How to cite: pMSCV-IRES-GFP-MyD88-NpLxIS was a gift from Jonathan Kagan (Addgene plasmid # 131347 ; http://n2t.net/addgene:131347 ; RRID:Addgene_131347)
